>Addgene plasmid #105286 | pLIX403_UBAP2L_mCherry | addgene full sequence | sequence record 223528 | Addgene Partial NGS Result
AATTCTCGACCTCGAGACAAATGGCAGTATTCATCCACAATTTTAAAAGAAAAGGGGGGATTGGGGGGTA
CAGTGCAGGGGAAAGAATAGTAGACATAATAGCAACAGACATACAAACTAAAGAATTACAAAAACAAATT
ACAAAAATTCAAAATTTTCGGGTTTATTACAGGGACAGCAGAGATCCACTTTGGCCGCGAATCGATATGT
CGAGTTTACTCCCTATCAGTGATAGAGAACGTATGTCGAGTTTACTCCCTATCAGTGATAGAGAACGATG
TCGAGTTTACTCCCTATCAGTGATAGAGAACGTATGTCGAGTTTACTCCCTATCAGTGATAGAGAACGTA
TGTCGAGTTTACTCCCTATCAGTGATAGAGAACGTATGTCGAGTTTATCCCTATCAGTGATAGAGAACGT
ATGTCGAGTTTACTCCCTATCAGTGATAGAGAACGTATGTCGAGGTAGGCGTGTACGGTGGGAGGCCTAT
ATAAGCAGAGCTCGTTTAGTGAACCGTCAGATCGCCTGGAGAATTGGCTAGCATCAACAAGTTTGTACAA
AAAAGCAGGCTTCACCATGATGACATCGGTGGGCACTAACCGAGCCCGGGGAAACTGGGAACAACCTCAA
AACCAAAACCAGACACAGCACAAGCAGCGGCCACAGGCCACTGCAGAACAAATTAGACTTGCACAGATGA
TTTCGGACCATAATGATGCTGACTTTGAGGAGAAGGTGAAACAATTGATTGATATTACAGGCAAGAACCA
GGATGAATGTGTGATTGCTTTGCATGACTGCAATGGAGATGTCAACAGAGCTATCAATGTTCTTCTGGAA
GGAAACCCAGACACGCATTCCTGGGAGATGGTCGGGAAGAAGAAGGGAGTCTCAGGCCAGAAGGATGGTG
GCCAGACGGAATCCAATGAGGAAGGCAAAGAAAATCGAGACCGGGACAGAGACTATAGTCGGCGACGTGG
TGGGCCACCAAGACGGGGGAGAGGTGCCAGCCGTGGACGAGAGTTTCGAGGTCAGGAAAATGGATTGGAT
GGCACCAAGAGTGGAGGGCCTTCTGGAAGAGGAACAGAAAGAGGCAGAAGGGGCCGTGGCCGAGGCAGAG
GTGGCTCTGGTAGGCGAGGAGGAAGGTTTTCTGCTCAAGGAATGGGAACCTTTAACCCAGCTGATTATGC
AGAGCCAGCCAATACTGATGATAACTATGGCAATAGCAGCGGCAATACGTGGAACAACACTGGCCACTTT
GAACCAGATGATGGGACGAGTGCATGGAGGACTGCAACAGAGGAGTGGGGGACTGAAGATTGGAATGAAG
ATCTTTCTGAGACCAAGATCTTCACTGCCTCTAATGTGTCTTCAGTGCCTCTGCCTGCGGAGAATGTGAC
AATCACTGCTGGTCAGAGAATTGACCTTGCTGTTCTGCTGGGGAAGACACCATCTACAATGGAGAATGAT
TCATCTAATCTGGATCCGTCTCAGGCTCCTTCTCTGGCCCAGCCTCTGGTGTTCAGTAATTCGAAGCAGA
CTGCCATATCACAGCCTGCTTCAGGGAACACATTTTCTCATCACAGTATGGTGAGCATGTTAGGGAAAGG
ATTTGGTGATGTCGGTGAAGCTAAAGGCGGCAGTACTACAGGCTCCCAGTTCTTGGAGCAATTCAAGACT
GCCCAAGCCCTGGCTCAGTTGGCAGCTCAGCATTCTCAGTCTGGAAGCACCACCACCTCCTCTTGGGACA
TGGGCTCGACGACACAATCCCCATCACTGGTGCAGTATGATTTGAAGAACCCAAGTGATTCAGCAGTGCA
CAGCCCCTTTACAAAGCGCCAGGCTTTTACCCCATCTTCAACCATGATGGAGGTGTTCCTTCAGGAGAAG
TCACCTGCAGTGGCTACCTCCACAGCTGCACCTCCACCTCCGTCTTCTCCTCTGCCAAGCAAATCCACAT
CGGCTCCACAGATGTCGCCTGGATCTTCAGACAACCAGTCCTCTAGCCCTCAGCCGGCTCACCAGAAACT
GAAACAGCAGAAGAAAAAAGCCTCCTTGACTTCTAAGATTCCTGCTCTGGCTGTGGAGATGCCTGGCTCA
GCAGATATCTCAGGGCTAAACCTGCAGTTTGGGGCATTGCAGTTTGGGTCAGAGCCTGTCCTTTCTGATT
ATGAGTCCACCCCCACCACGAGCGCCTCTTCAAGCCAGGCTCCAAGTAGCCTGTATACCAGCACGGCCAG
TGAATCATCCTCTACAATTTCATCTAACCAGAGTCAGGAGTCTGGTTATCAGAGCGGCCCAATTCAGTCG
ACAACCTATACCTCCCAAAATAATGCTCAGGGCCCTCTTTATGAACAGAGATCCACACAGACTCGGCGGT
ACCCCAGCTCCATCTCTTCATCACCCCAAAAGGACCTGACTCAGGCAAAGAATGGCTTCAGTTCTGTGCA
GGCCACGCAGTTACAGACCACACAATCTGTTGAAGGTGCTACAGGCTCTGCAGTGAAATCTGATTCACCT
TCCACTTCTAGCATCCCCCCTCTCAATGAAACGGTATCTGCAGCTTCCTTACTGACGACAACCAATCAGC
ATTCATCCTCCTTGGGTGGCTTGAGCCACAGTGAGGAGATTCCAAATACTACCACCACACAACACAGCAG
CACGTTATCTACGCAGCAGAATACCCTTTCATCATCAACATCTTCTGGGCGCACTTCGACATCCACTCTT
TTGCACACAAGTGTGGAGAGTGAGGCGAATCTCCATTCTTCCTCCAGCACTTTTTCCACCACATCCAGCA
CAGTCTCTGCACCTCCCCCAGTGGTCAGTGTCTCCTCCAGTCTCAATAGTGGCAGTAGCCTGGGCCTCAG
CCTAGGCAGCAACTCCACTGTCACAGCCTCGACTCGAAGCTCAGTTGCTACGACTTCAGGAAAAGCTCCT
CCCAACCTCCCTCCTGGGGTCCCGCCGTTGTTGCCTAATCCGTATATTATGGCTCCAGGGCTGTTACATG
CCTACCCGCCACAAGTATATGGTTATGATGACTTGCAGATGCTTCAGACAAGATTTCCATTGGATTACTA
CAGCATCCCATTTCCCACACCCACTACTCCGCTGACTGGGAGGGATGGTAGCCTGGCCAGCAACCCTTAT
TCTGGTGACCTCACAAAGTTCGGCCGTGGGGATGCCTCCTCCCCAGCCCCGGCCACAACCTTGGCCCAAC
CCCAACAGAACCAGACGCAGACTCACCATACCACGCAGCAGACATTCCTGAACCCGGCGCTGCCTCCTGG
CTACAGTTACACCAGCCTGCCATACTATACAGGGGTCCCGGGCCTCCCCAGCACCTTCCAGTATGGGCCT
GCTGTGTTCCCTGTGGCTCCTACCTCTTCCAAGCAGCATGGTGTGAATGTCAGTGTGAATGCATCGGCCA
CCCCTTTCCAACAGCCGAGTGGATATGGGTCTCATGGATACAACACTGGTGTTTCAGTCACCTCCAGTAA
CACGGGCGTGCCAGATATCTCGGGTTCTGTGTACTCCAAAACCCAGCAGTCCTTTGAGAAACAAGGTTTT
CATTCCGGTACTCCTGCTGCTTCCTTCAACTTGCCTTCAGCCCTAGGAAGTGGGGGCCCCATCAATCCGG
CCACAGCTGCTGCCTACCCACCTGCCCCCTTTATGCACATTCTGACCCCCCATCAGCAGCCGCATTCTCA
GATCCTTCACCATCACCTGCAGCAGGATGGCCAGACGGGCAGCGGGCAACGTAGCCAGACCAGCTCCATC
CCGCAGAAGCCCCAGACCAACAAGTCTGCCTACAACAGCTACAGCTGGGGGGCCAACACCGGTGTGGACA
CCGGCAACGGTTCCGCTAGCATGGTGAGCAAGGGCGAGGAGGATAACATGGCCATCATCAAGGAGTTCAT
GCGCTTCAAGGTGCACATGGAGGGCTCCGTGAACGGCCACGAGTTCGAGATCGAGGGCGAGGGCGAGGGC
CGCCCCTACGAGGGCACCCAGACCGCCAAGCTGAAGGTGACCAAGGGTGGCCCCCTGCCCTTCGCCTGGG
ACATCCTGTCCCCTCAGTTCATGTACGGCTCCAAGGCCTACGTGAAGCACCCCGCCGACATCCCCGACTA
CTTGAAGCTGTCCTTCCCCGAGGGCTTCAAGTGGGAGCGCGTGATGAACTTCGAGGACGGCGGCGTGGTG
ACCGTGACCCAGGACTCCTCCCTGCAGGACGGCGAGTTCATCTACAAGGTGAAGCTGCGCGGCACCAACT
TCCCCTCCGACGGCCCCGTAATGCAGAAGAAGACCATGGGCTGGGAGGCCTCCTCCGAGCGGATGTACCC
CGAGGACGGCGCCCTGAAGGGCGAGATCAAGCAGAGGCTGAAGCTGAAGGACGGCGGCCACTACGACGCT
GAGGTCAAGACCACCTACAAGGCCAAGAAGCCCGTGCAGCTGCCCGGCGCCTACAACGTCAACATCAAGT
TGGACATCACCTCCCACAACGAGGACTACACCATCGTGGAACAGTACGAACGCGCCGAGGGCCGCCACTC
CACCGGCGGCATGGACGAGCTCTACAAGTAAAACCCAGCTTTCTTGTACAAAGTGGTTGCAACGCGTGAA
AACCTGTATTTTCAGTCCGATTACAAGGACGACGATGACAAGTAGGCATAGACCGGTCCACCACCACCAC
CACCACTAAGGATCCGGGGTTGGGGTTGCGCCTTTTCCAAGGCAGCCCTGGGTTTGCGCAGGGACGCGGC
TGCTCTGGGCGTGGTTCCGGGAAACGCAGCGGCGCCGACCCTGGGTCTCGCACATTCTTCACGTCCGTTC
GCAGCGTCACCCGGATCTTCGCCGCTACCCTTGTGGGCCCCCCGGCGACGCTTCCTGCTCCGCCCCTAAG
TCGGGAAGGTTCCTTGCGGTTCGCGGCGTGCCGGACGTGACAAACGGAAGCCGCACGTCTCACTAGTACC
CTCGCAGACGGACAGCGCCAGGGAGCAATGGCAGCGCGCCGACCGCGATGGGCTGTGGCCAATAGCGGCT
GCTCAGCAGGGCGCGCCGAGAGCAGCGGCCGGGAAGGGGCGGTGCGGGAGGCGGGGTGTGGGGCGGTAGT
GTGGGCCCTGTTCCTGCCCGCGCGGTGTTCCGCATTCTGCAAGCCTCCGGAGCGCACGTCGGCAGTCGGC
TCCCTCGTTGACCGAATCACCGACCTCTCTCCCCAGCAATTCACCATGACCGAGTACAAGCCCACGGTGC
GCCTCGCCACCCGCGACGACGTCCCCAGGGCCGTACGCACCCTCGCCGCCGCGTTCGCCGACTACCCCGC
CACGCGCCACACCGTCGATCCGGACCGCCACATCGAGCGGGTCACCGAGCTGCAAGAACTCTTCCTCACG
CGCGTCGGGCTCGACATCGGCAAGGTGTGGGTCGCGGACGACGGCGCCGCGGTGGCGGTCTGGACCACGC
CGGAGAGCGTCGAAGCGGGGGCGGTGTTCGCCGAGATCGGCCCGCGCATGGCCGAGTTGAGCGGTTCCCG
GCTGGCCGCGCAGCAACAGATGGAAGGCCTCCTGGCGCCGCACCGGCCCAAGGAGCCCGCGTGGTTCCTG
GCCACCGTCGGCGTCTCGCCCGACCACCAGGGCAAGGGTCTGGGCAGCGCCGTCGTGCTCCCCGGAGTGG
AGGCGGCCGAGCGCGCCGGGGTGCCCGCCTTCCTGGAGACCTCCGCGCCCCGCAACCTCCCCTTCTACGA
GCGGCTCGGCTTCACCGTCACCGCCGACGTCGAGGTGCCCGAAGGACCGCGCACCTGGTGCATGACCCGC
AAGCCCGGTGCCGAAGGTAGAGGTTCTCTCCTCACTTGTGGTGATGTTGAAGAAAACCCTGGTCCAATGT
CTAGACTGGACAAGAGCAAAGTCATAAACGGAGCTCTGGAATTACTCAATGGTGTCGGTATCGAAGGCCT
GACGACAAGGAAACTCGCTCAAAAGCTGGGAGTTGAGCAGCCTACCCTGTACTGGCACGTGAAGAACAAG
CGGGCCCTGCTCGATGCCCTGCCAATCGAGATGCTGGACAGGCATCATACCCACTTCTGCCCCCTGGAAG
GCGAGTCATGGCAAGACTTTCTGCGGAACAACGCCAAGTCATACCGCTGTGCTCTCCTCTCACATCGCGA
CGGGGCTAAAGTGCATCTCGGCACCCGCCCAACAGAGAAACAGTACGAAACCCTGGAAAATCAGCTCGCG
TTCCTGTGTCAGCAAGGCTTCTCCCTGGAGAACGCACTGTACGCTCTGTCCGCCGTGGGCCACTTTACAC
TGGGCTGCGTATTGGAGGAACAGGAGCATCAAGTAGCAAAAGAGGAAAGAGAGACACCTACCACCGATTC
TATGCCCCCACTTCTGAGACAAGCAATTGAGCTGTTCGACCGGCAGGGAGCCGAACCTGCCTTCCTTTTC
GGCCTGGAACTAATCATATGTGGCCTGGAGAAACAGCTAAAGTGCGAAAGCGGCGGGCCGACCGACGCCC
TTGACGATTTTGACTTAGACATGCTCCCAGCCGATGCCCTTGACGACTTTGACCTTGATATGCTGCCTGC
TGACGCTCTTGACGATTTTGACCTTGACATGCTCCCCGGGTAACTAAGTAAGGATCGATCCAAGATATCG
TATTCTTAACTATGTTGCTCCTTTTACGCTATGTGGATACGCTGCTTTAATGCCTTTGTATCATGCTATT
GCTTCCCGTATGGCTTTCATTTTCTCCTCCTTGTATAAATCCTGGTTGCTGTCTCTTTATGAGGAGTTGT
GGCCCGTTGTCAGGCAACGTGGCGTGGTGTGCACTGTGTTTGCTGACGCAACCCCCACTGGTTGGGGCAT
TGCCACCACCTGTCAGCTCCTTTCCGGGACTTTCGCTTTCCCCCTCCCTATTGCCACGGCGGAACTCATC
GCCGCCTGCCTTGCCCGCTGCTGGACAGGGGCTCGGCTGTTGGGCACTGACAATTCCGTGGTGTTGTCGG
GGAAGCTGACGTCCTTTCCATGGCTGCTCGCCTGTGTTGCCACCTGGATTCTGCGCGGGACGTCCTTCTG
CTACGTCCCTTCGGCCCTCAATCCAGCGGACCTTCCTTCCCGCGGCCTGCTGCCGGCTCTGCGGCCTCTT
CCGCGTCTTCGCCTTCGCCCTCAGACGAGTCGGATCTCCCTTTGGGCCGCCTCCCCGCCTGTTTCGCCTC
GGCGTCCGGACTAGAGGTACCTTTAAGACCAATGACTTACAAGGCAGCTGTAGATCTTAGCCACTTTTTA
AAAGAAAAGGGGGGACTGGAAGGGCTAATTCACTCCCAACGAAGACAAGATCTGCTTTTTGCTTGTACTG
GGTCTCTCTGGTTAGACCAGATCTGAGCCTGGGAGCTCTCTGGCTAACTAGGGAACCCACTGCTTAAGCC
TCAATAAAGCTTGCCTTGAGTGCTTCAAGTAGTGTGTGCCCGTCTGTTGTGTGACTCTGGTAACTAGAGA
TCCCTCAGACCCTTTTAGTCAGTGTGGAAAATCTCTAGCAGTAGTAGTTCATGTCATCTTATTATTCAGT
ATTTATAACTTGCAAAGAAATGAATATCAGAGAGTGAGAGGAACTTGTTTATTGCAGCTTATAATGGTTA
CAAATAAAGCAATAGCATCACAAATTTCACAAATAAAGCATTTTTTTCACTGCATTCTAGTTGTGGTTTG
TCCAAACTCATCAATGTATCTTATCATGTCTGGCTCTAGCTATCCCGCCCCTAACTCCGCCCATCCCGCC
CCTAACTCCGCCCAGTTCCGCCCATTCTCCGCCCCATGGCTGACTAATTTTTTTTATTTATGCAGAGGCC
GAGGCCGCCTCGGCCTCTGAGCTATTCCAGAAGTAGTGAGGAGGCTTTTTTGGAGGCCTTTCAAATATGT
ATCCGCTCATGAGACAATAACCCTGATAAATGCTTCAATAATATTGAAAAAGGAAGAGTATGAGTATTCA
ACATTTCCGTGTCGCCCTTATTCCCTTTTTTGCGGCATTTTGCCTTCCTGTTTTTGCTCACCCAGAAACG
CTGGTGAAAGTAAAAGATGCTGAAGATCAGTTGGGTGCACGAGTGGGTTACATCGAACTGGATCTCAACA
GCGGTAAGATCCTTGAGAGTTTTCGCCCCGAAGAACGTTTTCCAATGATGAGCACTTTTAAAGTTCTGCT
ATGTGGCGCGGTATTATCCCGTATTGACGCCGGGCAAGAGCAACTCGGTCGCCGCATACACTATTCTCAG
AATGACTTGGTTGAGTACTCACCAGTCACAGAAAAGCATCTTACGGATGGCATGACAGTAAGAGAATTAT
GCAGTGCTGCCATAACCATGAGTGATAACACTGCGGCCAACTTACTTCTGACAACGATCGGAGGACCGAA
GGAGCTAACCGCTTTTTTGCACAACATGGGGGATCATGTAACTCGCCTTGATCGTTGGGAACCGGAGCTG
AATGAAGCCATACCAAACGACGAGCGTGACACCACGATGCCTGTAGCAATGGCAACAACGTTGCGCAAAC
TATTAACTGGCGAACTACTTACTCTAGCTTCCCGGCAACAATTAATAGACTGGATGGAGGCGGATAAAGT
TGCAGGACCACTTCTGCGCTCGGCCCTTCCGGCTGGCTGGTTTATTGCTGATAAATCTGGAGCCGGTGAG
CGTGGGTCTCGCGGTATCATTGCAGCACTGGGGCCAGATGGTAAGCCCTCCCGTATCGTAGTTATCTACA
CGACGGGGAGTCAGGCAACTATGGATGAACGAAATAGACAGATCGCTGAGATAGGTGCCTCACTGATTAA
GCATTGGTAACTGTCAGACCAAGTTTACTCATATATACTTTAGATTGATTTAAAACTTCATTTTTAATTT
AAAAGGATCTAGGTGAAGATCCTTTTTGATAATCTCATGACCAAAATCCCTTAACGTGAGTTTTCGTTCC
ACTGAGCGTCAGACCCCGTAGAAAAGATCAAAGGATCTTCTTGAGATCCTTTTTTTCTGCGCGTAATCTG
CTGCTTGCAAACAAAAAAACCACCGCTACCAGCGGTGGTTTGTTTGCCGGATCAAGAGCTACCAACTCTT
TTTCCGAAGGTAACTGGCTTCAGCAGAGCGCAGATACCAAATACTGTTCTTCTAGTGTAGCCGTAGTTAG
GCCACCACTTCAAGAACTCTGTAGCACCGCCTACATACCTCGCTCTGCTAATCCTGTTACCAGTGGCTGC
TGCCAGTGGCGATAAGTCGTGTCTTACCGGGTTGGACTCAAGACGATAGTTACCGGATAAGGCGCAGCGG
TCGGGCTGAACGGGGGGTTCGTGCACACAGCCCAGCTTGGAGCGAACGACCTACACCGAACTGAGATACC
TACAGCGTGAGCTATGAGAAAGCGCCACGCTTCCCGAAGGGAGAAAGGCGGACAGGTATCCGGTAAGCGG
CAGGGTCGGAACAGGAGAGCGCACGAGGGAGCTTCCAGGGGGAAACGCCTGGTATCTTTATAGTCCTGTC
GGGTTTCGCCACCTCTGACTTGAGCGTCGATTTTTGTGATGCTCGTCAGGGGGGCGGAGCCTATGGAAAA
ACGCCAGCAACGCGGCCTTTTTACGGTTCCTGGCCTTTTGCTGGCCTTTTGCTCACATGTTCTTTCCTGC
GTTATCCCCTGATTCTGTGGATAACCGTATTACCGCCTTTGAGTGAGCTGATACCGCTCGCCGCAGCCGA
ACGACCGAGCGCAGCGAGTCAGTGAGCGAGGAAGCGGAAGAGCGCCCAATACGCAAACCGCCTCTCCCCG
CGCGTTGGCCGATTCATTAATGCAGCTGGCACGACAGGTTTCCCGACTGGAAAGCGGGCAGTGAGCGCAA
CGCAATTAATGTGAGTTAGCTCACTCATTAGGCACCCCAGGCTTTACACTTTATGCTTCCGGCTCGTATG
TTGTGTGGAATTGTGAGCGGATAACAATTTCACACAGGAAACAGCTATGACCATGATTACGCCAAGCGCG
CAATTAACCCTCACTAAAGGGAACAAAAGCTGGAGCTGCAAGCTTAATGTAGTCTTATGCAATACTCTTG
TAGTCTTGCAACATGGTAACGATGAGTTAGCAACATGCCTTACAAGGAGAGAAAAAGCACCGTGCATGCC
GATTGGTGGAAGTAAGGTGGTACGATCGTGCCTTATTAGGAAGGCAACAGACGGGTCTGACATGGATTGG
ACGAACCACTGAATTGCCGCATTGCAGAGATATTGTATTTAAGTGCCTAGCTCGATACATAAACGGGTCT
CTCTGGTTAGACCAGATCTGAGCCTGGGAGCTCTCTGGCTAACTAGGGAACCCACTGCTTAAGCCTCAAT
AAAGCTTGCCTTGAGTGCTTCAAGTAGTGTGTGCCCGTCTGTTGTGTGACTCTGGTAACTAGAGATCCCT
CAGACCCTTTTAGTCAGTGTGGAAAATCTCTAGCAGTGGCGCCCGAACAGGGACTTGAAAGCGAAAGGGA
AACCAGAGGAGCTCTCTCGACGCAGGACTCGGCTTGCTGAAGCGCGCACGGCAAGAGGCGAGGGGCGGCG
ACTGGTGAGTACGCCAAAAATTTTGACTAGCGGAGGCTAGAAGGAGAGAGATGGGTGCGAGAGCGTCAGT
ATTAAGCGGGGGAGAATTAGATCGCGATGGGAAAAAATTCGGTTAAGGCCAGGGGGAAAGAAAAAATATA
AATTAAAACATATAGTATGGGCAAGCAGGGAGCTAGAACGATTCGCAGTTAATCCTGGCCTGTTAGAAAC
ATCAGAAGGCTGTAGACAAATACTGGGACAGCTACAACCATCCCTTCAGACAGGATCAGAAGAACTTAGA
TCATTATATAATACAGTAGCAACCCTCTATTGTGTGCATCAAAGGATAGAGATAAAAGACACCAAGGAAG
CTTTAGACAAGATAGAGGAAGAGCAAAACAAAAGTAAGACCACCGCACAGCAAGCGGCCGCTGATCTTCA
GACCTGGAGGAGGAGATATGAGGGACAATTGGAGAAGTGAATTATATAAATATAAAGTAGTAAAAATTGA
ACCATTAGGAGTAGCACCCACCAAGGCAAAGAGAAGAGTGGTGCAGAGAGAAAAAAGAGCAGTGGGAATA
GGAGCTTTGTTCCTTGGGTTCTTGGGAGCAGCAGGAAGCACTATGGGCGCAGCGTCAATGACGCTGACGG
TACAGGCCAGACAATTATTGTCTGGTATAGTGCAGCAGCAGAACAATTTGCTGAGGGCTATTGAGGCGCA
ACAGCATCTGTTGCAACTCACAGTCTGGGGCATCAAGCAGCTCCAGGCAAGAATCCTGGCTGTGGAAAGA
TACCTAAAGGATCAACAGCTCCTGGGGATTTGGGGTTGCTCTGGAAAACTCATTTGCACCACTGCTGTGC
CTTGGAATGCTAGTTGGAGTAATAAATCTCTGGAACAGATTTGGAATCACACGACCTGGATGGAGTGGGA
CAGAGAAATTAACAATTACACAAGCTTAATACACTCCTTAATTGAAGAATCGCAAAACCAGCAAGAAAAG
AATGAACAAGAATTATTGGAATTAGATAAATGGGCAAGTTTGTGGAATTGGTTTAACATAACAAATTGGC
TGTGGTATATAAAATTATTCATAATGATAGTAGGAGGCTTGGTAGGTTTAAGAATAGTTTTTGCTGTACT
TTCTATAGTGAATAGAGTTAGGCAGGGATATTCACCATTATCGTTTCAGACCCACCTCCCAACCCCGAGG
GGAC
Features (pLannotate 1.2.2; 32 found; start..end, strand, type, name):
     41..158     +  misc_feature   cPPT/CTS: central polypurine tract and central termination sequence of HIV-1
    212..526     +  promoter       tight TRE promoter: Tet-responsive promoter PTight, consisting of seven tet operator sequences followed by the minimal CMV promoter
    547..571     +  protein_bind   attB1: mutant version of attB; recombination site for the Gateway® BP reaction BP Clonase™
    577..3837    +  CDS            UBAP2L: UBP2L_HUMAN - Also known as KIAA0144, NICE4. Experimental evidence at protein level: Swiss-Prot protein existence level 1. Plays an important role in the activity of long-term repopulating hematopoietic stem cells (LT-HSCs). Required for efficient formation of stress granules (PubMed:29395067). From Homo sapiens (Human).
   3871..4578    +  CDS            mCherry: mCherry is a basic (constitutively fluorescent) red fluorescent protein published in 2004, derived from Discosoma sp.. It is reported to be a very rapidly-maturing monomer with low acid sensitivity.
   4583..4607    -  protein_bind   attB2: mutant version of attB; recombination site for the Gateway® BP reaction BP Clonase™
   4618..4638    +  CDS            TEV site: tobacco etch virus (TEV) protease recognition and cleavage site
   4639..4662    +  CDS            FLAG: FLAG® epitope tag, followed by an enterokinase cleavage site
   4678..4696    +  CDS            9xHis (fragment): 9xHis affinity tag
   4706..5216    +  promoter       hPGK promoter: human phosphoglycerate kinase 1 promoter
   5226..5822    +  CDS            PuroR (fragment): puromycin N-acetyltransferase; pac from Streptomyces; confers resistance to puromycin
   5877..6574    +  CDS            rtTA3 (fragment): reverse tetracycline transactivator 3 activates expression from Tet-responsive promoters in the presence of doxycycline
   6504..6614    +  CDS            VP48: 3 tandem repeats of the minimal activation domain of herpes simplex virus VP16 (Cheng et al., 2013)
   6650..7198    +  misc_feature   WPRE (fragment): woodchuck hepatitis virus posttranscriptional regulatory element
   7224..7295    +  CDS            nef (fragment): NEF_HV1Z2 - Experimental evidence at protein level: Swiss-Prot protein existence level 1. Extracellular Nef protein targets CD4(+) T-lymphocytes for apoptosis by interacting with CXCR4 surface receptors. From Human immunodeficiency virus type 1 group M subtype D (isolate Z2/CDC-Z34) (HIV-1).
   7297..7530    +  LTR            3' LTR (ΔU3): self-inactivating 3' long terminal repeat (LTR) from HIV-1
   7602..7723    +  polyA_signal   SV40 poly(A) signal: SV40 polyadenylation signal
   7763..7898    +  rep_origin     SV40 ori: SV40 origin of replication
   7906..7969    +  promoter       AmpR promoter: bla
   7970..8830    +  CDS            AmpR: β-lactamase; bla; confers resistance to ampicillin, carbenicillin, and related antibiotics
   9001..9589    +  rep_origin     ori: high-copy-number ColE1/pMB1/pBR322/pUC origin of replication
   9772..9864    +  CDS            lacI (fragment): lac repressor; lacI; The lac repressor binds to the lac operator to inhibit transcription in E. coli. This inhibition can be relieved by adding lactose or isopropyl-β-D-thiogalactopyranoside (IPTG).
   9877..9898    +  protein_bind   CAP binding site: CAP binding activates transcription in the presence of cAMP. E. coli catabolite activator protein
   9913..9943    +  promoter       lac promoter: promoter for the E. coli lac operon
   9947..9969    +  protein_bind   lac operator (fragment): The lac repressor binds to the lac operator to inhibit transcription in E. coli. This inhibition can be relieved by adding lactose or isopropyl-β-D-thiogalactopyranoside (IPTG). lac repressor encoded by lacI
  10012..10030   +  promoter       T3 promoter: promoter for bacteriophage T3 RNA polymerase
  10058..10284   +  promoter       RSV promoter: Rous sarcoma virus enhancer/promoter
  10285..10465   +  LTR            5' LTR (truncated): truncated 5' long terminal repeat (LTR) from HIV-1
  10512..10637   +  misc_feature   HIV-1 Ψ: packaging signal of human immunodeficiency virus type 1
  10621..10984   +  CDS            HIV-1 gag (fragment): gag protein from human immunodeficiency virus 1; gag
  11130..11363   +  misc_feature   RRE: The Rev response element (RRE) of HIV-1 allows for Rev-dependent mRNA export from the nucleus to the cytoplasm.
  11740..11764   +  CDS            Rev (fragment): human immunodeficiency virus 1 (HIV-1) Rev protein; rev; enhances nuclear export of unspliced and incompletely spliced viral mRNAs
