[The description below was written by a language model from this plasmid's Addgene catalogue record and pLannotate feature annotations shown in this document.]
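Description:
pLIX403_UBAP2L_mCherry is a lentiviral, mammalian expression plasmid built on the pLIX403 backbone for doxycycline-inducible (Tet-On) expression of human UBAP2L fused at its C terminus to the red fluorescent protein mCherry. It is maintained in E. coli through a high-copy ColE1/pUC-type origin and an ampicillin resistance gene, and the record lists a recombination-deficient strain for propagation, as is common for LTR-containing vectors. The viral portion has a third-generation, self-inactivating layout: an RSV promoter drives a truncated HIV-1 5' LTR, followed by the Ψ packaging signal, a gag fragment, the RRE and the cPPT/CTS, with a WPRE and a ΔU3 3' LTR closing the transfer cassette. An SV40 poly(A) signal and SV40 origin lie downstream.

The UBAP2L-mCherry coding sequence was introduced by Gateway cloning and sits between attB1 and attB2 sites downstream of a tight TRE promoter (seven tet operators plus a minimal CMV promoter). TEV site, FLAG and His-tag elements from the backbone are annotated after attB2, but the record lists only mCherry as the tag, and whether these are translated is not stated. A second cassette uses the human PGK promoter to drive puromycin N-acetyltransferase followed by the reverse tetracycline transactivator rtTA3. A single integrated provirus therefore supplies both selection and the transactivator that switches on the TRE in the presence of doxycycline.

The construct is suited to generating puromycin-selected stable cell lines with inducible, fluorescently trackable UBAP2L. The protein is annotated as required for efficient stress granule formation, and the associated study concerns protein interactions within stress granules.
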