Addgene plasmid #105286: pLIX403_UBAP2L_mCherry
Purpose: puro-selectable lentivirus vector for inducible expression of a UBAP2L-mCherry fusion protein
Depositing lab: Eugene Yeo. Depositing organization: University of California, San Diego (UCSD). Publication: Context-Dependent and Disease-Specific Diversity in Protein Interactions within Stress Granules. Markmiller S, Soltanieh S, Server KL, Mak R, Jin W, Fang MY, Luo EC, Krach F, Yang D, Sen A, Fulzele A, Wozniak JM, Gonzalez DJ, Kankel MW, Gao FB, Bennett EJ, Lecuyer E, Yeo GW. Cell. 2018 Jan 25;172(3):590-604.e13. doi: 10.1016/j.cell.2017.12.032. PubMed 29373831.
Backbone
  Vector backbone: pLIX403
  Backbone manufacturer: Addgene plasmid 41393
  Backbone size w/o insert (bp): 9396
  Total vector size (bp): 11752
  Vector type: Mammalian Expression, Lentiviral
  Selectable markers: Puromycin
Growth in bacteria
  Bacterial resistance: Ampicillin, 100 μg/mL
  Growth temperature: 37°C
  Growth strain: NEB Stable
  Copy number: Unknown
Gene/Insert
  Gene/Insert name: UBAP2L
  Species: H. sapiens (human)
  Insert size (bp): 3261
  GenBank ID: NM_014847.3
  Entrez Gene: UBAP2L (a.k.a. NICE-4, NICE4)
  Promoter: TRE promoter, Tet ON
  Tag / fusion protein: mCherry (C terminal on insert)
  Cloning method: Gateway Cloning
  Sequencing primers: 5′ LNCX; 3′ O.PGK1b-R (GAACGGACGTGAAGAATGTG)
Terms and licenses: Academic/Nonprofit Terms; Industry Terms: Not Available to Industry
How to cite: pLIX403_UBAP2L_mCherry was a gift from Eugene Yeo (Addgene plasmid # 105286 ; http://n2t.net/addgene:105286 ; RRID:Addgene_105286)
